Addgene plasmid #210176: pRH3168
Purpose: Protein quality control substrate and associated control YIp ADE2-LEU2 pTDH3::ade1-A195D-GFP::tADH1
Depositing lab: Randy Hampton. Depositing organization: University of California, San Diego (UCSD). Publication: Exploring the "misfolding problem" by systematic discovery and analysis of functional-but-degraded proteins. Flagg MP, Lam B, Lam DK, Le TM, Kao A, Slaiwa YI, Hampton RY. Mol Biol Cell. 2023 Dec 1;34(13):ar125. doi: 10.1091/mbc.E23-06-0248. Epub 2023 Sep 20. PubMed 37729018.
Backbone
  Vector backbone: pRH3022
  Vector type: Yeast Expression
Growth in bacteria
  Bacterial resistance: Ampicillin, 100 μg/mL
  Growth temperature: 37°C
  Growth strain: DH5alpha
  Copy number: High Copy
Gene/Insert
  Gene/Insert name: YIp ADE2-LEU2 pTDH3::ade1-A195D-GFP::tADH1
  Species: S. cerevisiae (budding yeast)
  Mutation: A195D
  Entrez Gene: ADE2 (a.k.a. YOR128C)
  Cloning method: Gibson Cloning
Terms and licenses: Academic/Nonprofit Terms; Industry Terms: Not Available to Industry
How to cite: pRH3168 was a gift from Randy Hampton (Addgene plasmid # 210176 ; http://n2t.net/addgene:210176 ; RRID:Addgene_210176)
