[The description below was written by a language model from this plasmid's Addgene catalogue record and pLannotate feature annotations shown in this document.]
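Description:
pRH3168 is a roughly 10 kb yeast integrating plasmid (YIp) built on the pRH3022 backbone for expression of a protein quality control substrate in Saccharomyces cerevisiae. It is propagated in E. coli through a high-copy ColE1/pUC-type origin with ampicillin selection (AmpR, β-lactamase). The annotated features include no yeast replication origin or centromere, consistent with its designation as an integrating vector that must recombine into the genome to be maintained. Two yeast markers are present, each with its own native promoter: ADE2 and LEU2. These provide auxotrophic selection and, as the "ADE2-LEU2" name suggests, homology for chromosomal targeting, although the record does not specify the integration site or how the plasmid is linearized. Remnants of a pBluescript-type backbone are also annotated, including an f1 origin, lac promoter/operator and lacZα fragments, T3 and T7 promoters, and pieces of the multiple cloning site.

The payload is a single expression cassette in which the strong constitutive TDH3 (GAP) promoter drives the yeast ADE1 coding sequence, carrying the A195D substitution, followed downstream by GFP and terminated by the ADH1 terminator. ADE1 encodes an enzyme of purine biosynthesis. According to the catalogue entry, the ade1-A195D-GFP fusion belongs to a set of quality control substrates and matched controls assembled by Gibson cloning for a study of proteins that remain functional yet are degraded. The GFP tag allows steady-state levels and turnover of the mutant protein to be followed by fluorescence or immunodetection, for example when comparing wild-type strains with strains lacking degradation pathway components. The Entrez gene link in the record points to ADE2, which is the marker rather than the expressed ADE1 variant.
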