Features (pLannotate 1.2.2; 25 found; start..end, strand, type, name):
     26..669     +  promoter       GAP promoter: S. cerevisiae TDH3; promoter for glyceraldehyde-3-phosphate dehydrogenase
    675..719     +  misc_feature   MCS (fragment): pBluescript multiple cloning site
    720..1637    +  CDS            ADE1: PUR7_YEAST - Experimental evidence at protein level: Swiss-Prot protein existence level 1. From Saccharomyces cerevisiae (strain ATCC 204508 / S288c) (Baker's yeast).
   1665..2378    +  CDS            GFP: Aequoria victoria green fluorescent protein
   2399..2586    +  terminator     ADH1 terminator: S. cerevisiae ADH1; transcription terminator for the S. cerevisiae alcohol dehydrogenase 1 (ADH1) gene
   2591..2609    -  promoter       T7 promoter: promoter for bacteriophage T7 RNA polymerase
   2617..2772    +  CDS            lacZα (fragment): LacZα fragment of β-galactosidase; lacZ fragment
   2776..3204    +  rep_origin     f1 ori (sequence partly withheld): f1 bacteriophage origin of replication; arrow indicates direction of (+) strand synthesis
   3232..3283    -  misc_feature   bom (fragment): basis of mobility region from pBR322
   3439..5151    -  CDS            ADE2: PUR6_YEAST - Experimental evidence at protein level: Swiss-Prot protein existence level 1. From Saccharomyces cerevisiae (strain ATCC 204508 / S288c) (Baker's yeast).
   5152..5527    -  promoter       ADE2 promoter: S. cerevisiae ADE2
   5538..5651    +  rep_origin     f1 ori (fragment): f1 bacteriophage origin of replication; arrow indicates direction of (+) strand synthesis
   5652..5751    -  misc_feature   bom (fragment): basis of mobility region from pBR322
   5853..5888    -  CDS            rop (fragment): Rop protein, which maintains plasmids at low copy number; rop
   6201..7295    -  CDS            LEU2: 3-isopropylmalate dehydrogenase, required for leucine biosynthesis; S. cerevisiae LEU2; yeast auxotrophic marker
   7296..7703    -  promoter       LEU2 promoter: S. cerevisiae LEU2
   7871..7975    +  promoter       AmpR promoter: bla
   7976..8836    +  CDS            AmpR: β-lactamase; bla; confers resistance to ampicillin, carbenicillin, and related antibiotics
   9007..9595    +  rep_origin     ori: high-copy-number ColE1/pMB1/pBR322/pUC origin of replication
   9778..9870    +  CDS            lacI (fragment): lac repressor; lacI; The lac repressor binds to the lac operator to inhibit transcription in E. coli. This inhibition can be relieved by adding lactose or isopropyl-β-D-thiogalactopyranoside (IPTG).
   9883..9904    +  protein_bind   CAP binding site: CAP binding activates transcription in the presence of cAMP. E. coli catabolite activator protein
   9919..9949    +  promoter       lac promoter: promoter for the E. coli lac operon
   9957..9973    +  protein_bind   lac operator: The lac repressor binds to the lac operator to inhibit transcription in E. coli. This inhibition can be relieved by adding lactose or isopropyl-β-D-thiogalactopyranoside (IPTG). lac repressor encoded by lacI
  10018..10036   +  promoter       T3 promoter: promoter for bacteriophage T3 RNA polymerase
  10049..7       +  misc_feature   MCS (fragment) (across the origin): pBluescript multiple cloning site
>Addgene plasmid #210176 | pRH3168 | addgene full sequence | sequence record 415817 | Addgene NGS Result
GGCCGCTGCTTGGCGGTCGAGTTTATCATTATCAATACTGCCATTTCAAAGAATACGTAAATAATTAATA
GTAGTGATTTTCCTAACTTTATTTAGTCAAAAAATTAGCCTTTTAATTCTGCTGTAACCCGTACATGCCC
AAAATAGGGGGCGGGTTACACAGAATATATAACATCGTAGGTGTCTGGGTGAACAGTTTATTCCTGGCAT
CCACTAAATATAATGGAGCCCGCTTTTTAAGCTGGCATCCAGAAAAAAAAAGAATCCCAGCACCAAAATA
TTGTTTTCTTCACCAACCATCAGTTCATAGGTCCATTCTCTTAGCGCAACTACAGAGAACAGGGGCACAA
ACAGGCAAAAAACGGGCACAACCTCAATGGAGTGATGCAACCTGCCTGGAGTAAATGATGACACAAGGCA
ATTGACCCACGCATGTATCTATCTCATTTTCTTACACCTTCTATTACCTTCTGCTCTCTCTGATTTGGAA
AAAGCTGAAAAAAAAGGTTGAAACCAGTTCCCTGAAATTATTCCCCTACTTGACTAATAAGTATATAAAG
ACGGTAGGTATTGATTGTAATTCTGTAAATCTATTTCTTAAACTTCTTAAATTCTACTTTTATAGTTAGT
CTTTTTTTTAGTTTTAAAACACCAAGAACTTAGTTTCGACGGATCTGCAGGAATTCGATATCAAGCTTAT
CGATACCGTCGACCTCGAGATGTCAATTACGAAGACTGAACTGGACGGTATATTGCCATTGGTGGCCAGA
GGTAAAGTTAGAGACATATATGAGGTAGACGCTGGTACGTTGCTGTTTGTTGCTACGGATCGTATCTCTG
CATATGACGTTATTATGGAAAACAGCATTCCTGAAAAGGGGATCCTATTGACCAAACTGTCAGAGTTCTG
GTTCAAGTTCCTGTCCAACGATGTTCGTAATCATTTGGTCGACATCGCCCCAGGTAAGACTATTTTCGAT
TATCTACCTGCAAAATTGAGCGAACCAAAGTACAAAACGCAACTAGAAGACCGCTCTCTATTGGTTCACA
AACATAAACTAATTCCATTGGAAGTAATTGTCAGAGGCTACATCACCGGATCTGCTTGGAAAGAGTACGT
AAAAACAGGTACTGTGCATGGTTTGAAACAACCTCAAGGACTTAAAGAATCTCAAGAGTTCCCAGAACCA
ATCTTCACCCCATCGACCAAGGCTGAACAAGGTGAACATGACGAAAACATCTCTCCTGCCCAGGCCGCTG
AGCTGGTGGGTGAAGATTTGTCACGTAGAGTGGCAGAACTGGATGTAAAACTGTACTCCAAGTGCAAAGA
TTATGCTAAGGAGAAGGGCATCATCATCGCAGACACTAAATTCGAATTCGGTATTGACGAAAAGACCAAT
GAAATTATTCTAGTGGACGAGGTGCTAACGCCAGACTCCTCTAGATTCTGGAACGGTGCCTCTTATAAGG
TAGGAGAATCCCAAGATTCTTACGATAAGCAATTTTTAAGAGACTGGCTTACTGCTAATAAGTTGAACGG
TGTTAACGGCGTCAAAATGCCCCAAGACATTGTCGACAGGACAAGGGCCAAATATATAGAGGCTTATGAA
ACATTGACAGGGTCTAAATGGTCTCACGGTCGACGGATCCCCGGGTTAATTAACAGTAAAGGAGAAGAAC
TTTTCACTGGAGTTGTCCCAATTCTTGTTGAATTAGATGGTGATGTTAATGGGCACAAATTTTCTGTCAG
TGGAGAGGGTGAAGGTGATGCAACATACGGAAAACTTACCCTTAAATTTATTTGCACTACTGGAAAACTA
CCTGTTCCATGGCCAACACTTGTCACTACTTTCACTTATGGTGTTCAATGCTTTTCAAGATACCCAGATC
ATATGAAACGGCATGACTTTTTCAAGAGTGCCATGCCCGAAGGTTATGTACAGGAAAGAACTATATTTTT
CAAAGATGACGGGAACTACAAGACACGTGCTGAAGTCAAGTTTGAAGGTGATACCCTTGTTAATAGAATC
GAGTTAAAAGGTATTGATTTTAAAGAAGATGGAAACATTCTTGGACACAAATTGGAATACAACTATAACT
CACACAATGTATACATCATGGCAGACAAACAAAAGAATGGAATCAAAGTTAACTTCAAAATTAGACACAA
CATTGAAGATGGAAGCGTTCAACTAGCAGACCATTATCAACAAAATACTCCAATTGGCGATGGCCCTGTC
CTTTTACCAGACAACCATTACCTGTCCACACAATCTGCCCTTTCGAAAGATCCCAACGAAAAGAGAGACC
ACATGGTCCTTCTTGAGTTTGTAACAGCTGCTGGGATTACACATGGCATGGATGAACTATACAAATAGGG
CGCGCCACTTCTAAATAAGCGAATTTCTTATGATTTATGATTTTTATTATTAAATAAGTTATAAAAAAAA
TAAGTGTATACAAATTTTAAAGTGACTCTTAGGTTTTAAAACGAAAATTCTTATTCTTGAGTAACTCTTT
CCTGTAGGTCAGGTTGCTTTCTCAGGTATAGTATGAGGTCGCTCTTATTGACCACACCTCTACCGGCAGC
CCTATAGTGAGTCGTATTACGCGCGCTCACTGGCCGTCGTTTTACAACGTCGTGACTGGGAAAACCCTGG
CGTTACCCAACTTAATCGCCTTGCAGCACATCCCCCTTTCGCCAGCTGGCGTAATAGCGAAGAGGCCCGC
ACCGATCGCCCTTCCCAACAGTTGCGCAGCCTGAATGGCGAATGG
[124 nt withheld, positions 2776-2899]
C
[91 nt withheld, positions 2901-2991]
A
[49 nt withheld, positions 2993-3041]
CCTTTGACGTTGGAGTCCACGTTCTTT
[37 nt withheld, positions 3069-3105]
ACCCTATCTCGGTCTATTCTTTTGATTTATAAGGGATTTTGCCGATTTCGGCCTATTGGTTAAAAAATGA
GCTGATTTAACAAAAATTTAACGCGAATTTTAACAAAATATTAACGCTTACAATTTCCTGATGCGGTATT
TTCTCCTTACGCATCTGTGCGGTATTTCACACCGCATAGATCTTATGTATGAAATTCTTAAAAAAGGACA
CCTGTAAGCGTTGATTTCTATGTATGAAGTCCACATTTGATGTAATCATAACAAAGCCTAAAAAATAGGT
ATATCATTTTATAATTATTTGCTGTACAAGTATATCAATAAACTTATATATTACTTGTTTTCTAGATAAG
CTTCGTAACCGACAGTTTCTAACTTTTGTGCTTTGACAAGAACTTCTTCTTCTTGCTTTAATAAAAACTG
TTCCATTTTCGTTGTATAACTTGAATCATAAGCGCCAAGCAGTCTGACAGCCAACAGCGCAGCGTTCGTA
CTATTATTAATAGCGACGGTAGCTACTGGAACACCTCTAGGCATTTGCACAATTGAATGTAAAGAATCTA
CTCCATCTAGACAAGAACCTTTTACGGGCACACCGATGACAGGAAGTGGTGTCATTGCAGCCACCATACC
TGGCAAGTGAGCAGCCCCACCAGCTCCAGCGATAATTGTTTTAATTCCACGCTTGCTTGCGGAAATAGCA
TATGCTGACATCCTATGTGGAGTTCTATGAGCAGAGACTATTGTCACTTCAAATGGAACGCCAAAATCTT
TTAAAACCGCACATGCGGCAGACATTACCGGCAAGTCAGAGTCTGATCCCATGATGATTCCAACCAATGG
TTTGACCATTGCTTCCAAGTCCAACTTTTGAGCGACAGAGATTTTGATTGGAATATCAGTTCTACCTGTA
ATGTAGTTCAGCCTTTGTTCACATTCCGCCATACTGGAGGCAATAATATTTATGTGACCTACTTTTCTGT
TAGGTCTAGACTCTTTTCCATATAAGTACACTGAGGAACCTGGAGTCGCCAATGCTCTTTCGCAAGTTTC
TAGCTCTTTATCTTTTGTATGTTTGTCTCCAAGAACATTTAGCATAATGGCGTTCGTTGTAATGGTGGAG
AAAGATGTGAAATTCTTTGGCATTGGCAAATCCAATATTGATCTCAAATGAGCTTCAAATTGAGAAGTGA
CGCAAGCATCAATGGTATAATGTCCAGAGTTGTGAGGCCTTGGGGCAATTTCGTTAATAAGCAATTCCCC
TGTTTCTAAATAGAACATTTCCACACCAAATATACCACAACCGGGAAAAGATTTGATTGCATTTTCTGCC
AACAACTTCGCCTTAAGTTGAACGGAGTCCGGAACTCTAGCAGGCGCATAACATAAGTCACAAATATTGT
CCTTGTGGATAGTCTCTACAATTGGGTAAGAAAACACTAAACCGTTAACAGACCTCACAATCATGACTGC
TAATTCTTTAGTAAATGGTGCCCATTTTTCGGCGTACAAAGGACGATCCTTCAGTACTTCCAAAGCTTCC
GGAATCATTTCCTTATTCTTTACAACGAAGTTACCTCTTCCATCGTATGCCAAAGTCCTCGACTTCAAGA
CGAATGGAAAACCCAAATCTCTTCCAACATTCAATAGGGACGTCTCACTGGCTTGTTCCACAGGAACACT
TTGGGTAACTGCTATACCATTTTTGATTAAATGCTCTTTTTGAATATATTTGTCTTGTATCAATCTGATT
GTTTCTGGAGAAGGGTAAATTTTTAATTTGGGATGTTTTACTTGAAGATTCTTTAGTGTAGGAACATCAA
CATGCTCAATCTCAATCGTTAGCACATCACATTTTTCAGCTAGTTTTTCGATATCAAGAGGATTGGAAAA
GGAGCCATTAACGTGGTCATTGGAGTTGCTTATTTGTTTGGCAGGAGAATTTTCAGCATCTAGTATTACC
GTCTTAATGTTGAGCCTGTTTGCTGCCTCAACAATCATACGTCCCAATTGTCCCCCTCCTAATATACCAA
CTGTTCTAGAATCCATACTTGATTGTTTTGTCCGATTTTCTTGTTTTTCTTGATTGTTATAGTAGGATGT
ACTTAGAAGAGAGATCCAACGATTTTACGCACCAATTTATACATGAAATGCTCCATAATATTGTCCATTT
AGTTCTTAATAAAAGGTCAGCAAGAGTCAATCACTTAGTATTACCCGGTTCGTAGCCATGCAACAAGAGT
CATTTGTCAGCATAGCTGTAATAATCAATCATGACGTAAGAAATGTATCATAATTAAAAGTTGTTAAAGA
TGTCAGTGTTATGTTGGTGTTACAAAATTCTCGGCTTCTCACTAATATTTAATATCTCTTAAATTTTATC
TGTCTTTGATTCTTTTAAGAAAAGTTATGTATTATTCAAGAATTAATTCAGATCTATTCTTTTGATTTAT
AAGGGATTTTGCCGATTTCGGCCTATTGGTTAAAAAATGAGCTGATTTAACAAAAATTTAACGCGAATTT
TAACAAAATATTAACGCTTACAATTTCCTGATGCGGTATTTTCTCCTTACGCATCTGTGCGGTATTTCAC
ACCGCATATGGTGCACTCTCAGTACAATCTGCTCTGATGCCGCATAGTTAAGCCAGCCCCGACACCCGCC
AACACCCGCTGACGCGCCCTGACGGGCTTGTCTGCTCCCGGCATCCGCTTACAGACAAGCTGTGACCGTC
TCCGGGAGCTGCATGTGTCAGAGGTTTTCACCGTCATCACCGAAACGCGCGAGACGAAAGGGCCTCGTGA
TACGCCTATTTTTATAGGTTAATGTCATGATCTTTTTGTGTGGTGCCCTCCTCCTTGTCAATATTAATGT
TAAAGTGCAATTCTTTTTCCTTATCACGTTGAGCCATTAGTATCAATTTGCTTACCTGTATTCCTTTACA
TCCTCCTTTTTCTCCTTCTTGATAAATGTATGTAGATTGCGTATATAGTTTCGTCTACCCTATGAACATA
TTCCATTTTGTAATTTCGTGTCGTTTCTATTATGAATTTCATTTATAAAGTTTATGTACAAATATCATAA
AAAAAGAGAATCTTTTTAAGCAAGGATTTTCTTAACTTCTTCGGCGACAGCATCACCGACTTCGGTGGTA
CTGTTGGAACCACCTAAATCACCAGTTCTGATACCTGCATCCAAAACCTTTTTAACTGCATCTTCAATGG
CCTTACCTTCTTCAGGCAAGTTCAATGACAATTTCAACATCATTGCAGCAGACAAGATAGTGGCGATAGG
GTTGACCTTATTCTTTGGCAAATCTGGAGCAGAACCGTGGCATGGTTCGTACAAACCAAATGCGGTGTTC
TTGTCTGGCAAAGAGGCCAAGGACGCAGATGGCAACAAACCCAAGGAACCTGGGATAACGGAGGCTTCAT
CGGAGATGATATCACCAAACATGTTGCTGGTGATTATAATACCATTTAGGTGGGTTGGGTTCTTAACTAG
GATCATGGCGGCAGAATCAATCAATTGATGTTGAACCTTCAATGTAGGGAATTCGTTCTTGATGGTTTCC
TCCACAGTTTTTCTCCATAATCTTGAAGAGGCCAAAACATTAGCTTTATCCAAGGACCAAATAGGCAATG
GTGGCTCATGTTGTAGGGCCATGAAAGCGGCCATTCTTGTGATTCTTTGCACTTCTGGAACGGTGTATTG
TTCACTATCCCAAGCGACACCATCACCATCGTCTTCCTTTCTCTTACCAAAGTAAATACCTCCCACTAAT
TCTCTGACAACAACGAAGTCAGTACCTTTAGCAAATTGTGGCTTGATTGGAGATAAGTCTAAAAGAGAGT
CGGATGCAAAGTTACATGGTCTTAAGTTGGCGTACAATTGAAGTTCTTTACGGATTTTTAGTAAACCTTG
TTCAGGTCTAACACTACCGGTACCCCATTTAGGACCACCCACAGCACCTAACAAAACGGCATCAGCCTTC
TTGGAGGCTTCCAGCGCCTCATCTGGAAGTGGAACACCTGTAGCATCGATAGCAGCACCACCAATTAAAT
GATTTTCGAAATCGAACTTGACATTGGAACGAACATCAGAAATAGCTTTAAGAACCTTAATGGCTTCGGC
TGTGATTTCTTGACCAACGTGGTCACCTGGCAAAACGACGATCTTCTTAGGGGCAGACATTAGAATGGTA
TATCCTTGAAATATATATATATATATTGCTGAAATGTAAAAGGTAAGAAAAGTTAGAAAGTAAGACGATT
GCTAACCACCTATTGGAAAAAACAATAGGTCCTTAAATAATATTGTCAACTTCAAGTATTGTGATGCAAG
CATTTAGTCATGAACGCTTCTCTATTCTATATGAAAAGCCGGTTCCGGCGCTCTCACCTTTCCTTTTTCT
CCCAATTTTTCAGTTGAAAAAGGTATATGCGTCAGGCGACCTCTGAAATTAACAAAAAATTTCCAGTCAT
CGAATTTGATTCTGTGCGATAGCGCCCCTGTGTGTTCTCGTTATGTTGAGGAAAAAAATAATGGTTGCTA
AGAGATTCGAACTCTTGCATCTTACGATACCTGAGTATTCCCACAGTTAACTGCGGTCAAGATATTTCTT
GAATCAGGCGCCTTAGACCGCTCGGCCAAACAACCAATTACTTGTTGAGAAATAGAGTATAATTATCCTA
TAAATATAACGTTTTTGAACACACATGAACAAGGAAGTACAGGAGACGTCAGGTGGCACTTTTCGGGGAA
ATGTGCGCGGAACCCCTATTTGTTTATTTTTCTAAATACATTCAAATATGTATCCGCTCATGAGACAATA
ACCCTGATAAATGCTTCAATAATATTGAAAAAGGAAGAGTATGAGTATTCAACATTTCCGTGTCGCCCTT
ATTCCCTTTTTTGCGGCATTTTGCCTTCCTGTTTTTGCTCACCCAGAAACGCTGGTGAAAGTAAAAGATG
CTGAAGATCAGTTGGGTGCACGAGTGGGTTACATCGAACTGGATCTCAACAGCGGTAAGATCCTTGAGAG
TTTTCGCCCCGAAGAACGTTTTCCAATGATGAGCACTTTTAAAGTTCTGCTATGTGGCGCGGTATTATCC
CGTATTGACGCCGGGCAAGAGCAACTCGGTCGCCGCATACACTATTCTCAGAATGACTTGGTTGAGTACT
CACCAGTCACAGAAAAGCATCTTACGGATGGCATGACAGTAAGAGAATTATGCAGTGCTGCCATAACCAT
GAGTGATAACACTGCGGCCAACTTACTTCTGACAACGATCGGAGGACCGAAGGAGCTAACCGCTTTTTTG
CACAACATGGGGGATCATGTAACTCGCCTTGATCGTTGGGAACCGGAGCTGAATGAAGCCATACCAAACG
ACGAGCGTGACACCACGATGCCTGTAGCAATGGCAACAACGTTGCGCAAACTATTAACTGGCGAACTACT
TACTCTAGCTTCCCGGCAACAATTAATAGACTGGATGGAGGCGGATAAAGTTGCAGGACCACTTCTGCGC
TCGGCCCTTCCGGCTGGCTGGTTTATTGCTGATAAATCTGGAGCCGGTGAGCGTGGGTCTCGCGGTATCA
TTGCAGCACTGGGGCCAGATGGTAAGCCCTCCCGTATCGTAGTTATCTACACGACGGGGAGTCAGGCAAC
TATGGATGAACGAAATAGACAGATCGCTGAGATAGGTGCCTCACTGATTAAGCATTGGTAACTGTCAGAC
CAAGTTTACTCATATATACTTTAGATTGATTTAAAACTTCATTTTTAATTTAAAAGGATCTAGGTGAAGA
TCCTTTTTGATAATCTCATGACCAAAATCCCTTAACGTGAGTTTTCGTTCCACTGAGCGTCAGACCCCGT
AGAAAAGATCAAAGGATCTTCTTGAGATCCTTTTTTTCTGCGCGTAATCTGCTGCTTGCAAACAAAAAAA
CCACCGCTACCAGCGGTGGTTTGTTTGCCGGATCAAGAGCTACCAACTCTTTTTCCGAAGGTAACTGGCT
TCAGCAGAGCGCAGATACCAAATACTGTTCTTCTAGTGTAGCCGTAGTTAGGCCACCACTTCAAGAACTC
TGTAGCACCGCCTACATACCTCGCTCTGCTAATCCTGTTACCAGTGGCTGCTGCCAGTGGCGATAAGTCG
TGTCTTACCGGGTTGGACTCAAGACGATAGTTACCGGATAAGGCGCAGCGGTCGGGCTGAACGGGGGGTT
CGTGCACACAGCCCAGCTTGGAGCGAACGACCTACACCGAACTGAGATACCTACAGCGTGAGCTATGAGA
AAGCGCCACGCTTCCCGAAGGGAGAAAGGCGGACAGGTATCCGGTAAGCGGCAGGGTCGGAACAGGAGAG
CGCACGAGGGAGCTTCCAGGGGGAAACGCCTGGTATCTTTATAGTCCTGTCGGGTTTCGCCACCTCTGAC
TTGAGCGTCGATTTTTGTGATGCTCGTCAGGGGGGCGGAGCCTATGGAAAAACGCCAGCAACGCGGCCTT
TTTACGGTTCCTGGCCTTTTGCTGGCCTTTTGCTCACATGTTCTTTCCTGCGTTATCCCCTGATTCTGTG
GATAACCGTATTACCGCCTTTGAGTGAGCTGATACCGCTCGCCGCAGCCGAACGACCGAGCGCAGCGAGT
CAGTGAGCGAGGAAGCGGAAGAGCGCCCAATACGCAAACCGCCTCTCCCCGCGCGTTGGCCGATTCATTA
ATGCAGCTGGCACGACAGGTTTCCCGACTGGAAAGCGGGCAGTGAGCGCAACGCAATTAATGTGAGTTAG
CTCACTCATTAGGCACCCCAGGCTTTACACTTTATGCTTCCGGCTCGTATGTTGTGTGGAATTGTGAGCG
GATAACAATTTCACACAGGAAACAGCTATGACCATGATTACGCCAAGCGCGCAATTAACCCTCACTAAAG
GGAACAAAAGCTGGAGCTCCACCGCGGTGGC
